Addgene plasmid #214635: pGL4_CRE-CMV-BC0482-luc2
Purpose: barcoded assay, cAMP/Ca2+ sensor
Depositing lab: Michael Wehr. Depositing organization: Systasy Bioscience GmbH. Publication: Protocol for identifying properties of ERBB receptor antagonists using the barcoded ERBBprofiler assay. Popovic L, Rossner MJ, Wehr MC. STAR Protoc. 2024 Apr 16;5(2):102987. doi: 10.1016/j.xpro.2024.102987. PubMed 38635397.
Backbone
  Vector backbone: pGL4
  Vector type: Mammalian Expression, Luciferase
Growth in bacteria
  Bacterial resistance: Ampicillin, 100 μg/mL
  Growth temperature: 37°C
  Growth strain: DH5alpha
  Copy number: High Copy
Gene/Insert
  Gene/Insert name: 6x clustered CRE element with barcode 0482
  Species: Synthetic
  Cloning method: Gateway Cloning
Terms and licenses: Academic/Nonprofit Terms; Industry Terms: Not Available to Industry
How to cite: pGL4_CRE-CMV-BC0482-luc2 was a gift from Michael Wehr (Addgene plasmid # 214635 ; http://n2t.net/addgene:214635 ; RRID:Addgene_214635)
