[The description below was written by a language model from this plasmid's Addgene catalogue record and pLannotate feature annotations shown in this document.]
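Description:
pGL4_CRE-CMV-BC0482-luc2 is a 6.7 kb mammalian luciferase reporter plasmid on the pGL4 backbone, built by Gateway cloning and designed as a cAMP/Ca2+ pathway sensor for barcoded, multiplexed cell-based assays. It is maintained in E. coli through a high-copy ColE1/pUC-type origin with ampicillin resistance (AmpR). An SV40 enhancer/early promoter driving a hygromycin phosphotransferase gene with a synthetic poly(A) signal allows selection in mammalian cells.

The sensor cassette is assembled from modules separated by attB1, attB4, attB3 and attB2 recombination scars, consistent with multi-fragment Gateway assembly. The first module holds the synthetic insert, six clustered cAMP response elements (CRE). The short hits annotated there as CMV promoter fragments probably reflect sequence similarity to CRE-like motifs rather than a functional CMV enhancer. The second module is a minimal CMV promoter, which gives low basal transcription until CRE-binding factors are activated by cAMP or calcium signalling. The third module, flanked by T3 and T7 promoter sequences, lies where barcode 0482 would be expected, although the barcode itself is not annotated in the feature table. It would be transcribed as part of the reporter mRNA, so sensor activity can be read out at the RNA level and distinguished from other barcoded sensors in a pool.

Downstream is firefly luc2 fused to hCL1 and hPEST degradation sequences. These shorten the reporter's half-life and sharpen its temporal response. The unit ends in an SV40 poly(A) signal. An upstream synthetic poly(A) signal and a transcriptional pause site limit read-through from the backbone. The associated work uses such sensors to profile ERBB receptor antagonists.
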