Features (pLannotate 1.2.2; 23 found; start..end, strand, type, name):
     47..71      +  protein_bind   attB1: mutant version of attB; recombination site for the Gateway® BP reaction BP Clonase™
    171..193     +  promoter       CMV promoter (fragment): human cytomegalovirus (CMV) immediate early promoter
    279..301     +  promoter       CMV promoter (fragment): human cytomegalovirus (CMV) immediate early promoter
    334..354     -  protein_bind   attB4: mutant version of attB; core recombination site for the Gateway® BP reaction BP Clonase™
    370..407     +  promoter       minimal CMV promoter: human cytomegalovirus (CMV) immediate early promoter
    490..510     +  protein_bind   attB3: mutant version of attB; core recombination site for the Gateway® BP reaction BP Clonase™
    537..555     +  promoter       T3 promoter: promoter for bacteriophage T3 RNA polymerase
    619..637     -  promoter       T7 promoter: promoter for bacteriophage T7 RNA polymerase
    664..684     -  protein_bind   attB2: mutant version of attB; core recombination site for the Gateway® BP reaction BP Clonase™
    749..2401    +  CDS            luciferase: firefly luciferase synthetic luc2 version of the luciferase gene
   2405..2452    +  CDS            hCL1: non-ORF yeast peptide conferring ubiquitin-dependent degradation human codon-optimized
   2459..2575    +  CDS            hPEST: PEST degradation sequence from mouse ornithine decarboxylase human codon-optimized
   2624..2745    -  polyA_signal   SV40 poly(A) signal: SV40 polyadenylation signal
   2771..2902    -  CDS            LT_SV40 (fragment): Experimental evidence at protein level: Swiss-Prot protein existence level 1. Isoform 17kT antigen targets host RBL2 for degradation and promotes cell proliferation. Transactivates host cyclin A promoter through its J domain. From Simian virus 40 (SV40).
   2939..3296    +  promoter       SV40 promoter: SV40 enhancer and early promoter
   3327..4364    +  CDS            HygR: hygromycin B phosphotransferase confers resistance to hygromycin
   4388..4436    +  polyA_signal   poly(A) signal: synthetic polyadenylation signal
   4452..4583    +  CDS            TcR (fragment): tetracycline efflux protein; tet; confers resistance to tetracycline
   4763..5351    -  rep_origin     ori: high-copy-number ColE1/pMB1/pBR322/pUC origin of replication
   5551..6411    -  CDS            AmpR: β-lactamase confers resistance to ampicillin, carbenicillin, and related antibiotics
   6412..6453    -  promoter       AmpR promoter (fragment): bla
   6516..6564    +  polyA_signal   poly(A) signal: synthetic polyadenylation signal
   6578..6669    +  misc_feature   pause site: RNA polymerase II transcriptional pause signal from the human α2 globin gene
>Addgene plasmid #214635 | pGL4_CRE-CMV-BC0482-luc2 | addgene full sequence | sequence record 424101 | Addgene NGS Result
GGCCTAACTGGCCGGTACCTGAGCTCGCTAGCCTCGAGGATATCAAACAAGTTTGTACAAAAAAGCAGGC
TCCCTAACTGGCCGGTACCGAGCTCTTACGCGTGCTAGCGCACCAGACAGTGACGTCAGCTGCCAGATCC
CATGGCCGTCATACTGTGACGTCTTTCAGACACCCCATTGACGTCAATGGGAGAACAGATCTGCCGCCCC
GACTAGCGCACCAGACAGTGACGTCAGCTGCCAGATCCCATGGCCGTCATACTGTGACGTCTTTCAGACA
CCCCATTGACGTCAATGGGAGAACAGATCTGCCGCCCCGACTAGCGGGGGGCTCAACTTTTCTATACAAA
GTTGCGGTACCCGGGTCGAGTAGGCGTGTACGGTGGGAGGCCTATATAAGCAGAGCTCGTTTAGTGAACC
GTCAGATCGCCTGGAGACGCCATCCACGCTGTTTTGACCTCCATAGAAGACACCGGGACCGATCCAGCCC
AACTTTGTATAATAAAGTTGAGCTAGTTGCTAAGTCTGCCGAGTAGAATTAACCCTCACTAAAGGGTAGG
TGACACTATACATCTTTAATCTTACTCTAACTGGGTGTTCTAACATAATCATCAATCACCTATAGTGAGT
CGTATTAGTAGACGCGAGTCAATGCATGTACGACAGCTTTCTTGTACAAAGTGGTTCGATATCAAGATCT
GGCCTCGGCGGCCAAGCTTGGCAATCCGGTACTGTTGGTAAAGCCACCATGGAAGATGCCAAAAACATTA
AGAAGGGCCCAGCGCCATTCTACCCACTCGAAGACGGGACCGCCGGCGAGCAGCTGCACAAAGCCATGAA
GCGCTACGCCCTGGTGCCCGGCACCATCGCCTTTACCGACGCACATATCGAGGTGGACATTACCTACGCC
GAGTACTTCGAGATGAGCGTTCGGCTGGCAGAAGCTATGAAGCGCTATGGGCTGAATACAAACCATCGGA
TCGTGGTGTGCAGCGAGAATAGCTTGCAGTTCTTCATGCCCGTGTTGGGTGCCCTGTTCATCGGTGTGGC
TGTGGCCCCAGCTAACGACATCTACAACGAGCGCGAGCTGCTGAACAGCATGGGCATCAGCCAGCCCACC
GTCGTATTCGTGAGCAAGAAAGGGCTGCAAAAGATCCTCAACGTGCAAAAGAAGCTACCGATCATACAAA
AGATCATCATCATGGATAGCAAGACCGACTACCAGGGCTTCCAAAGCATGTACACCTTCGTGACTTCCCA
TTTGCCACCCGGCTTCAACGAGTACGACTTCGTGCCCGAGAGCTTCGACCGGGACAAAACCATCGCCCTG
ATCATGAACAGTAGTGGCAGTACCGGATTGCCCAAGGGCGTAGCCCTACCGCACCGCACCGCTTGTGTCC
GATTCAGTCATGCCCGCGACCCCATCTTCGGCAACCAGATCATCCCCGACACCGCTATCCTCAGCGTGGT
GCCATTTCACCACGGCTTCGGCATGTTCACCACGCTGGGCTACTTGATCTGCGGCTTTCGGGTCGTGCTC
ATGTACCGCTTCGAGGAGGAGCTATTCTTGCGCAGCTTGCAAGACTATAAGATTCAATCTGCCCTGCTGG
TGCCCACACTATTTAGCTTCTTCGCTAAGAGCACTCTCATCGACAAGTACGACCTAAGCAACTTGCACGA
GATCGCCAGCGGCGGGGCGCCGCTCAGCAAGGAGGTAGGTGAGGCCGTGGCCAAACGCTTCCACCTACCA
GGCATCCGCCAGGGCTACGGCCTGACAGAAACAACCAGCGCCATTCTGATCACCCCCGAAGGGGACGACA
AGCCTGGCGCAGTAGGCAAGGTGGTGCCCTTCTTCGAGGCTAAGGTGGTGGACTTGGACACCGGTAAGAC
ACTGGGTGTGAACCAGCGCGGCGAGCTGTGCGTCCGTGGCCCCATGATCATGAGCGGCTACGTTAACAAC
CCCGAGGCTACAAACGCTCTCATCGACAAGGACGGCTGGCTGCACAGCGGCGACATCGCCTACTGGGACG
AGGACGAGCACTTCTTCATCGTGGACCGGCTGAAGAGCCTGATCAAATACAAGGGCTACCAGGTAGCCCC
AGCCGAACTGGAGAGCATCCTGCTGCAACACCCCAACATCTTCGACGCCGGGGTCGCCGGCCTGCCCGAC
GACGATGCCGGCGAGCTGCCCGCCGCAGTCGTCGTGCTGGAACACGGTAAAACCATGACCGAGAAGGAGA
TCGTGGACTATGTGGCCAGCCAGGTTACAACCGCCAAGAAGCTGCGCGGTGGTGTTGTGTTCGTGGACGA
GGTGCCTAAAGGACTGACCGGCAAGTTGGACGCCCGCAAGATCCGCGAGATTCTCATTAAGGCCAAGAAG
GGCGGCAAGATCGCCGTGTAATCTGCTTGCAAGAACTGGTTCAGTAGCTTAAGCCACTTTGTGATCCACC
TTAACAGCCACGGCTTCCCTCCCGAGGTGGAGGAGCAGGCCGCCGGCACCCTGCCCATGAGCTGCGCCCA
GGAGAGCGGCATGGATAGACACCCTGCTGCTTGCGCCAGCGCCAGGATCAACGTCTAACTGCAGTCTAGA
GTCGGGGCGGCCGGCCGCTTCGAGCAGACATGATAAGATACATTGATGAGTTTGGACAAACCACAACTAG
AATGCAGTGAAAAAAATGCTTTATTTGTGAAATTTGTGATGCTATTGCTTTATTTGTAACCATTATAAGC
TGCAATAAACAAGTTAACAACAACAATTGCATTCATTTTATGTTTCAGGTTCAGGGGGAGGTGTGGGAGG
TTTTTTAAAGCAAGTAAAACCTCTACAAATGTGGTAAAATCGATAAGGATCCGTTTGCGTATTGGGCGCT
CTTCCGCTGATCTGCGCAGCACCATGGCCTGAAATAACCTCTGAAAGAGGAACTTGGTTAGCTACCTTCT
GAGGCGGAAAGAACCAGCTGTGGAATGTGTGTCAGTTAGGGTGTGGAAAGTCCCCAGGCTCCCCAGCAGG
CAGAAGTATGCAAAGCATGCATCTCAATTAGTCAGCAACCAGGTGTGGAAAGTCCCCAGGCTCCCCAGCA
GGCAGAAGTATGCAAAGCATGCATCTCAATTAGTCAGCAACCATAGTCCCGCCCCTAACTCCGCCCATCC
CGCCCCTAACTCCGCCCAGTTCCGCCCATTCTCCGCCCCATGGCTGACTAATTTTTTTTATTTATGCAGA
GGCCGAGGCCGCCTCTGCCTCTGAGCTATTCCAGAAGTAGTGAGGAGGCTTTTTTGGAGGCCTAGGCTTT
TGCAAAAAGCTCGATTCTTCTGACACTAGCGCCACCATGAAGAAGCCCGAACTCACCGCTACCAGCGTTG
AAAAATTTCTCATCGAGAAGTTCGACAGTGTGAGCGACCTGATGCAGTTGTCGGAGGGCGAAGAGAGCCG
AGCCTTCAGCTTCGATGTCGGCGGACGCGGCTATGTACTGCGGGTGAATAGCTGCGCTGATGGCTTCTAC
AAAGACCGCTACGTGTACCGCCACTTCGCCAGCGCTGCACTACCCATCCCCGAAGTGTTGGACATCGGCG
AGTTCAGCGAGAGCCTGACATACTGCATCAGTAGACGCGCCCAAGGCGTTACTCTCCAAGACCTCCCCGA
AACAGAGCTGCCTGCTGTGTTACAGCCTGTCGCCGAAGCTATGGATGCTATTGCCGCCGCCGACCTCAGT
CAAACCAGCGGCTTCGGCCCATTCGGGCCCCAAGGCATCGGCCAGTACACAACCTGGCGGGATTTCATTT
GCGCCATTGCTGATCCCCATGTCTACCACTGGCAGACCGTGATGGACGACACCGTGTCCGCCAGCGTAGC
TCAAGCCCTGGACGAACTGATGCTGTGGGCCGAAGACTGTCCCGAGGTGCGCCACCTCGTCCATGCCGAC
TTCGGCAGCAACAACGTCCTGACCGACAACGGCCGCATCACCGCCGTAATCGACTGGTCCGAAGCTATGT
TCGGGGACAGTCAGTACGAGGTGGCCAACATCTTCTTCTGGCGGCCCTGGCTGGCTTGCATGGAGCAGCA
GACTCGCTACTTCGAGCGCCGGCATCCCGAGCTGGCCGGCAGCCCTCGTCTGCGAGCCTACATGCTGCGC
ATCGGCCTGGATCAGCTCTACCAGAGCCTCGTGGACGGCAACTTCGACGATGCTGCCTGGGCTCAAGGCC
GCTGCGATGCCATCGTCCGCAGCGGGGCCGGCACCGTCGGTCGCACACAAATCGCTCGCCGGAGCGCAGC
CGTATGGACCGACGGCTGCGTCGAGGTGCTGGCCGACAGCGGCAACCGCCGGCCCAGTACACGACCGCGC
GCTAAGGAGGTAGGTCGAGTTTAAACTCTAGAACCGGTCATGGCCGCAATAAAATATCTTTATTTTCATT
ACATCTGTGTGTTGGTTTTTTGTGTGTTCGAACTAGATGCTGTCGACCGATGCCCTTGAGAGCCTTCAAC
CCAGTCAGCTCCTTCCGGTGGGCGCGGGGCATGACTATCGTCGCCGCACTTATGACTGTCTTCTTTATCA
TGCAACTCGTAGGACAGGTGCCGGCAGCGCTCTTCCGCTTCCTCGCTCACTGACTCGCTGCGCTCGGTCG
TTCGGCTGCGGCGAGCGGTATCAGCTCACTCAAAGGCGGTAATACGGTTATCCACAGAATCAGGGGATAA
CGCAGGAAAGAACATGTGAGCAAAAGGCCAGCAAAAGGCCAGGAACCGTAAAAAGGCCGCGTTGCTGGCG
TTTTTCCATAGGCTCCGCCCCCCTGACGAGCATCACAAAAATCGACGCTCAAGTCAGAGGTGGCGAAACC
CGACAGGACTATAAAGATACCAGGCGTTTCCCCCTGGAAGCTCCCTCGTGCGCTCTCCTGTTCCGACCCT
GCCGCTTACCGGATACCTGTCCGCCTTTCTCCCTTCGGGAAGCGTGGCGCTTTCTCATAGCTCACGCTGT
AGGTATCTCAGTTCGGTGTAGGTCGTTCGCTCCAAGCTGGGCTGTGTGCACGAACCCCCCGTTCAGCCCG
ACCGCTGCGCCTTATCCGGTAACTATCGTCTTGAGTCCAACCCGGTAAGACACGACTTATCGCCACTGGC
AGCAGCCACTGGTAACAGGATTAGCAGAGCGAGGTATGTAGGCGGTGCTACAGAGTTCTTGAAGTGGTGG
CCTAACTACGGCTACACTAGAAGAACAGTATTTGGTATCTGCGCTCTGCTGAAGCCAGTTACCTTCGGAA
AAAGAGTTGGTAGCTCTTGATCCGGCAAACAAACCACCGCTGGTAGCGGTGGTTTTTTTGTTTGCAAGCA
GCAGATTACGCGCAGAAAAAAAGGATCTCAAGAAGATCCTTTGATCTTTTCTACGGGGTCTGACGCTCAG
TGGAACGAAAACTCACGTTAAGGGATTTTGGTCATGAGATTATCAAAAAGGATCTTCACCTAGATCCTTT
TAAATTAAAAATGAAGTTTTAAATCAATCTAAAGTATATATGAGTAAACTTGGTCTGACAGCGGCCGCAA
ATGCTAAACCACTGCAGTGGTTACCAGTGCTTGATCAGTGAGGCACCGATCTCAGCGATCTGCCTATTTC
GTTCGTCCATAGTGGCCTGACTCCCCGTCGTGTAGATCACTACGATTCGTGAGGGCTTACCATCAGGCCC
CAGCGCAGCAATGATGCCGCGAGAGCCGCGTTCACCGGCCCCCGATTTGTCAGCAATGAACCAGCCAGCA
GGGAGGGCCGAGCGAAGAAGTGGTCCTGCTACTTTGTCCGCCTCCATCCAGTCTATGAGCTGCTGTCGTG
ATGCTAGAGTAAGAAGTTCGCCAGTGAGTAGTTTCCGAAGAGTTGTGGCCATTGCTACTGGCATCGTGGT
ATCACGCTCGTCGTTCGGTATGGCTTCGTTCAACTCTGGTTCCCAGCGGTCAAGCCGGGTCACATGATCA
CCCATATTATGAAGAAATGCAGTCAGCTCCTTAGGGCCTCCGATCGTTGTCAGAAGTAAGTTGGCCGCGG
TGTTGTCGCTCATGGTAATGGCAGCACTACACAATTCTCTTACCGTCATGCCATCCGTAAGATGCTTTTC
CGTGACCGGCGAGTACTCAACCAAGTCGTTTTGTGAGTAGTGTATACGGCGACCAAGCTGCTCTTGCCCG
GCGTCTATACGGGACAACACCGCGCCACATAGCAGTACTTTGAAAGTGCTCATCATCGGGAATCGTTCTT
CGGGGCGGAAAGACTCAAGGATCTTGCCGCTATTGAGATCCAGTTCGATATAGCCCACTCTTGCACCCAG
TTGATCTTCAGCATCTTTTACTTTCACCAGCGTTTCGGGGTGTGCAAAAACAGGCAAGCAAAATGCCGCA
AAGAAGGGAATGAGTGCGACACGAAAATGTTGGATGCTCATACTCGTCCTTTTTCAATATTATTGAAGCA
TTTATCAGGGTTACTAGTACGTCTCTCAAGGATAAGTAAGTAATATTAAGGTACGGGAGGTATTGGACAG
GCCGCAATAAAATATCTTTATTTTCATTACATCTGTGTGTTGGTTTTTTGTGTGAATCGATAGTACTAAC
ATACGCTCTCCATCAAAACAAAACGAAACAAAACAAACTAGCAAAATAGGCTGTCCCCAGTGCAAGTGCA
GGTGCCAGAACATTTCTCT
